>Addgene plasmid #28200 | tdp43-EGFP construct7 | addgene partial sequence | sequence record 35137 | 28200 with EGFP-N
GCTCCTCGCCCTTGCTCACCATGGTGGCGACCGGTGGATCCCGGGCCCGCGGTACCGTCGACTGCAGACT
TCTTTCTAACTGTCTATTGCTATTGTGCTTAGGTTCGGCATTGGATATATGAACGCTGATTCCTTTAATG
ATCAAGTCCTCTCCACAAAGAGACTGCGCAATCTGATCATCTGCAAATGTAACAAAGGCAAAGGCCCTGA
ATGGCTTGGGGATGAAGACATCCATCACATCCCCGTACTGAGAGAAGAACTCCCGCAGCTCATCCTCAGT
CATGTCCTCTGTACAGCGCCCCACAAACACTTTTCTGCTTCTCAAAGGCTCATCTTGGCTTTGCTTAGAA
TTAGGAAGTTTGCAGTCACACCATCGTCCATCTATCATATGTCGCTGTGACATTACTTTCACTTGTGTTT
CATATTCCGTAAAACGAACAAAGCCAAACCCCTTTGAATGACCAGTCTTAAGATCTTTCTTGACCTGCAC
CATAAGAACTTCTCCAAAGGTACTAAAATACTCTTTCAGGTCCTGTTCGGTTGTTTTCCATGGGAGACCC
AACACTATTAAATCGGATGTTTTCTGGACTGCTCTTTTCACTTTCACTGCTGATGAAGCATCTGTCTCAT
CCATTTTTCTTTTGTTATCTTTTGGATAGTTGACAACATACACCAGATTTCCCCAGCCAGCATCTGGGGC
ATGCAGAATTCCTTCTACCAGCCGGACACCTCTCATACACTGAGACACTGGATTCCTGTAGCGAAGCCCA
CACGCCCCTGGAAACTGGGCTGTAACCGTGGAGAGCAGCACCGTCCCATCGTCTTCCGATGGTATTTCAA
TGGGCTCATCGTTCTCATCTTC
