[The description below was written by a language model from this plasmid's Addgene catalogue record.]
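Description:
tdp43-EGFP construct7 is a mammalian expression plasmid built on the Clontech pEGFP-N1 backbone (4694 bp without insert) that encodes a truncated human TDP-43 (TARDBP, Tar DNA binding protein) fused to EGFP. The 819 bp insert covers amino acids 1–274 only, so the protein lacks the C-terminal portion of TDP-43. It was cloned between the XhoI and BamHI sites of the polylinker, both of which remain intact, which places the TDP-43 fragment upstream of and in frame with the backbone's EGFP. The fluorescent tag therefore sits at the C terminus of the fusion. The record does not list the promoter or other regulatory elements. pEGFP-N1 vectors generally drive expression from the CMV immediate-early promoter with an SV40 polyadenylation signal, but no feature table is provided to confirm this for the construct.

The plasmid is propagated in E. coli as a high-copy plasmid under kanamycin selection, and the same backbone resistance cassette allows G418 (neomycin) selection of transfected mammalian cells if stable lines are wanted. The construct name suggests it is one of a numbered set of TDP-43–EGFP constructs. The associated study examined how C-terminal TDP-43 fragments aggregate and harm neurons through a dominant-negative mechanism. In that context, an N-terminal 1–274 fragment tagged with EGFP would be suited to visualising the localisation and aggregation behaviour of this region in transfected cells, alongside other TDP-43 fragments or the full-length protein. The record itself does not spell out the specific experimental role of this construct.
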