Addgene plasmid #28200: tdp43-EGFP construct7
Depositing lab: Zuoshang Xu. Publication: The C-terminal TDP-43 fragments have a high aggregation propensity and harm neurons by a dominant-negative mechanism. Yang C, Tan W, Whittle C, Qiu L, Cao L, Akbarian S, Xu Z. PLoS One. 2010 . 5(12):e15878. 10.1371/journal.pone.0015878 PubMed 21209826.
Backbone
  Vector backbone: pEGFP-N1
  Backbone manufacturer: Clontech Laboratories, Inc
  Backbone size w/o insert (bp): 4694
  Vector type: Mammalian Expression
  Selectable markers: Neomycin (select with G418)
Growth in bacteria
  Bacterial resistance: Kanamycin, 50 μg/mL
  Growth temperature: 37°C
  Growth strain: DH5alpha
  Growth instructions: DH5a in LB media at 37C
  Copy number: High Copy
Gene/Insert
  Gene/Insert name: Tar DNA binding protein (alt name: TDP43)
  Species: H. sapiens (human)
  Insert size (bp): 819
  Mutation: aa1-274 only
  GenBank ID: NM_007375
  Entrez Gene: TARDBP (a.k.a. ALS10, TDP-43)
  Tag / fusion protein: EGFP (C terminal on backbone)
  Cloning method: Restriction Enzyme; 5′ cloning site Xho1 (not destroyed); 3′ cloning site BamH1 (not destroyed)
  Sequencing primers: 5′ AATGGGAGTTTGTTTTGGCA; 3′ ACGAGGGTGGGCCAGGGCA
Terms and licenses: Academic/Nonprofit Terms; Industry Terms: Not Available to Industry
How to cite: tdp43-EGFP construct7 was a gift from Zuoshang Xu (Addgene plasmid # 28200 ; http://n2t.net/addgene:28200 ; RRID:Addgene_28200)
